Addgene plasmid #31566: pSYC-181
Depositing lab: Seok-Yong Choi. Depositing organization: Chonnam National University. Publication: High Cleavage Efficiency of a 2A Peptide Derived from Porcine Teschovirus-1 in Human Cell Lines, Zebrafish and Mice. Kim JH, Lee SR, Li LH, Park HJ, Park JH, Lee KY, Kim MK, Shin BA, Choi SY. PLoS One. 2011 . 6(4):e18556. 10.1371/journal.pone.0018556 PubMed 21602908.
Backbone
  Vector backbone: pCS4
  Backbone size w/o insert (bp): 4146
Growth in bacteria
  Bacterial resistance: Ampicillin, 100 μg/mL
  Growth temperature: 37°C
  Growth strain: DH5alpha
  Copy number: High Copy
Gene/Insert
  Gene/Insert name: pCS4+-P2A (alt name: pCS4+-P2A)
  Species: D. rerio (zebrafish)
  Insert size (bp): 110
  Cloning method: Restriction Enzyme; 5′ cloning site Bgl2 (destroyed during cloning); 3′ cloning site Bgl2 (not destroyed)
  Sequencing primers: 5′ SP6; 3′ T7
Terms and licenses: Academic/Nonprofit Terms; Industry Terms: Not Available to Industry
How to cite: pSYC-181 was a gift from Seok-Yong Choi (Addgene plasmid # 31566 ; http://n2t.net/addgene:31566 ; RRID:Addgene_31566)
