[The description below was written by a language model from this plasmid's Addgene catalogue record and pLannotate feature annotations shown in this document.]
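Description:
pSYC-181 (also recorded as pCS4+-P2A) is a small cloning and expression vector built on the pCS4 backbone, a CS2-type plasmid designed for both expression in vertebrate cells and in vitro synthesis of mRNA. The full depositor sequence is 4,256 bp, consistent with the stated 4,146 bp backbone plus a 110 bp insert. It is maintained in E. coli through a high-copy ColE1/pUC-type origin and selected with ampicillin via the β-lactamase gene. An f1 origin and remnants of the lac region (lac promoter and operator, CAP site, lacZα and lacI fragments) are carried over from the parental phagemid.

The expression unit consists of the simian cytomegalovirus IE94 enhancer/promoter, followed by an SP6 promoter, a cloning region, and an SV40 polyadenylation signal. The IE94 promoter runs to the end of the numbered sequence, so on the circular plasmid it lies directly upstream of SP6. T7 and T3 promoters lie on the opposite strand flanking the poly(A) signal. This layout allows direct transfection or injection of the DNA, or SP6-driven production of sense mRNA for embryo injection.

The 110 bp insert was placed at a BglII site, with the 5′ site destroyed and the 3′ site retained. It falls in the unannotated stretch between the SP6 and T7 promoters, so the feature table does not label it. According to its name and the associated publication, it provides the 2A peptide of porcine teschovirus-1 (P2A), although the catalogue lists the species as zebrafish. A 2A sequence causes ribosomal skipping, so two open reading frames cloned in frame on either side yield separate proteins from one transcript. The record names no flanking genes, which suggests that this plasmid serves as an empty P2A scaffold for building bicistronic constructs for use in human cell lines, zebrafish and mice.
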