Features (pLannotate 1.2.2; 14 found; start..end, strand, type, name):
     35..53      +  promoter       SP6 promoter: promoter for bacteriophage SP6 RNA polymerase
    282..300     -  promoter       T7 promoter: promoter for bacteriophage T7 RNA polymerase
    305..439     -  polyA_signal   SV40 poly(A) signal: SV40 polyadenylation signal
    552..570     -  promoter       T3 promoter: promoter for bacteriophage T3 RNA polymerase
    615..631     -  protein_bind   lac operator: The lac repressor binds to the lac operator to inhibit transcription in E. coli. This inhibition can be relieved by adding lactose or isopropyl-β-D-thiogalactopyranoside (IPTG). lac repressor encoded by lacI
    639..669     -  promoter       lac promoter: promoter for the E. coli lac operon
    684..705     -  protein_bind   CAP binding site: CAP binding activates transcription in the presence of cAMP. E. coli catabolite activator protein
    718..810     -  CDS            lacI (fragment): lac repressor; lacI; The lac repressor binds to the lac operator to inhibit transcription in E. coli. This inhibition can be relieved by adding lactose or isopropyl-β-D-thiogalactopyranoside (IPTG).
    993..1581    -  rep_origin     ori: high-copy-number ColE1/pMB1/pBR322/pUC origin of replication
   1752..2612    -  CDS            AmpR: β-lactamase; bla; confers resistance to ampicillin, carbenicillin, and related antibiotics
   2613..2717    -  promoter       AmpR promoter: bla
   2770..3198    -  rep_origin     f1 ori (sequence partly withheld): f1 bacteriophage origin of replication; arrow indicates direction of (+) strand synthesis
   3203..3269    -  CDS            lacZα (fragment): LacZα fragment of β-galactosidase; lacZ fragment
   3272..4256    +  promoter       CMV IE94 promoter: enhancer/promoter region of simian cytomegalovirus major immediate early transcription unit IE94
>Addgene plasmid #31566 | pSYC-181 | depositor full sequence | sequence record 141619 | pSYC-181 sequence 4256 bps
CGCCATTCTGCCTGGGGACGTCGGAGCAAGCTTGATTTAGGTGACACTATAGAATACAAGCTACTTGTTC
TTTTTGCAGGATCCCATCGATTGTACAGATATCTGGCGCGCCTACCATGGGGCCCGGCCGGCCTAAGATC
ACCGGTCCCGGGCTTAAGGAGCTCGCATGCGGAAGCGGAGCTACTAACTTCAGCCTGCTGAAGCAGGCTG
GAGACGTGGAGGAGAACCCTGGACCTAGATCTGGAATTCAAGGCCTCTCGAGCCTCTAGATAGCTAGCCT
CCCTATAGTGAGTCGTATTACGTAGATCCAGACATGATAAGATACATTGATGAGTTTGGACAAACCACAA
CTAGAATGCAGTGAAAAAAATGCTTTATTTGTGAAATTTGTGATGCTATTGCTTTATTTGTAACCATTAT
AAGCTGCAATAAACAAGTTAACAACAACAATTGCATTCATTTTATGTTTCAGGTTCAGGGGGAGGTGTGG
GAGGTTTTTTAATTCGCGGCCGCGGCGCCAATGCATTGGGCCCGGTACCCAGCTTTTGTTCCCTTTAGTG
AGGGTTAATTGCGCGCTTGGCGTAATCATGGTCATAGCTGTTTCCTGTGTGAAATTGTTATCCGCTCACA
ATTCCACACAACATACGAGCCGGGAGCATAAAGTGTAAAGCCTGGGGTGCCTAATGAGTGAGCTAACTCA
CATTAATTGCGTTGCGCTCACTGCCCGCTTTCCAGTCGGGAAACCTGTCGTGCCAGCTGCATTAATGAAT
CGGCCAACGCGCGGGGAGAGGCGGTTTGCGTATTGGGCGCTCTTCCGCTTCCTCGCTCACTGACTCGCTG
CGCTCGGTCGTTCGGCTGCGGCGAGCGGTATCAGCTCACTCAAAGGCGGTAATACGGTTATCCACAGAAT
CAGGGGATAACGCAGGAAAGAACATGTGAGCAAAAGGCCAGCAAAAGGCCAGGAACCGTAAAAAGGCCGC
GTTGCTGGCGTTTTTCCATAGGCTCCGCCCCCCTGACGAGCATCACAAAAATCGACGCTCAAGTCAGAGG
TGGCGAAACCCGACAGGACTATAAAGATACCAGGCGTTTCCCCCTGGAAGCTCCCTCGTGCGCTCTCCTG
TTCCGACCCTGCCGCTTACCGGATACCTGTCCGCCTTTCTCCCTTCGGGAAGCGTGGCGCTTTCTCATAG
CTCACGCTGTAGGTATCTCAGTTCGGTGTAGGTCGTTCGCTCCAAGCTGGGCTGTGTGCACGAACCCCCC
GTTCAGCCCGACCGCTGCGCCTTATCCGGTAACTATCGTCTTGAGTCCAACCCGGTAAGACACGACTTAT
CGCCACTGGCAGCAGCCACTGGTAACAGGATTAGCAGAGCGAGGTATGTAGGCGGTGCTACAGAGTTCTT
GAAGTGGTGGCCTAACTACGGCTACACTAGAAGGACAGTATTTGGTATCTGCGCTCTGCTGAAGCCAGTT
ACCTTCGGAAAAAGAGTTGGTAGCTCTTGATCCGGCAAACAAACCACCGCTGGTAGCGGTGGTTTTTTTG
TTTGCAAGCAGCAGATTACGCGCAGAAAAAAAGGATCTCAAGAAGATCCTTTGATCTTTTCTACGGGGTC
TGACGCTCAGTGGAACGAAAACTCACGTTAAGGGATTTTGGTCATGAGATTATCAAAAAGGATCTTCACC
TAGATCCTTTTAAATTAAAAATGAAGTTTTAAATCAATCTAAAGTATATATGAGTAAACTTGGTCTGACA
GTTACCAATGCTTAATCAGTGAGGCACCTATCTCAGCGATCTGTCTATTTCGTTCATCCATAGTTGCCTG
ACTCCCCGTCGTGTAGATAACTACGATACGGGAGGGCTTACCATCTGGCCCCAGTGCTGCAATGATACCG
CGAGACCCACGCTCACCGGCTCCAGATTTATCAGCAATAAACCAGCCAGCCGGAAGGGCCGAGCGCAGAA
GTGGTCCTGCAACTTTATCCGCCTCCATCCAGTCTATTAATTGTTGCCGGGAAGCTAGAGTAAGTAGTTC
GCCAGTTAATAGTTTGCGCAACGTTGTTGCCATTGCTACAGGCATCGTGGTGTCACGCTCGTCGTTTGGT
ATGGCTTCATTCAGCTCCGGTTCCCAACGATCAAGGCGAGTTACATGATCCCCCATGTTGTGCAAAAAAG
CGGTTAGCTCCTTCGGTCCTCCGATCGTTGTCAGAAGTAAGTTGGCCGCAGTGTTATCACTCATGGTTAT
GGCAGCACTGCATAATTCTCTTACTGTCATGCCATCCGTAAGATGCTTTTCTGTGACTGGTGAGTACTCA
ACCAAGTCATTCTGAGAATAGTGTATGCGGCGACCGAGTTGCTCTTGCCCGGCGTCAATACGGGATAATA
CCGCGCCACATAGCAGAACTTTAAAAGTGCTCATCATTGGAAAACGTTCTTCGGGGCGAAAACTCTCAAG
GATCTTACCGCTGTTGAGATCCAGTTCGATGTAACCCACTCGTGCACCCAACTGATCTTCAGCATCTTTT
ACTTTCACCAGCGTTTCTGGGTGAGCAAAAACAGGAAGGCAAAATGCCGCAAAAAAGGGAATAAGGGCGA
CACGGAAATGTTGAATACTCATACTCTTCCTTTTTCAATATTATTGAAGCATTTATCAGGGTTATTGTCT
CATGAGCGGATACATATTTGAATGTATTTAGAAAAATAAACAAATAGGGGTTCCGCGCACATTTCCCCGA
AAAGTGCCACCTAAATTGTAAGCGTTAATATTTTGTTAAAATTCGCGTTAAATTTTTGTTAAATCAGCTC
ATTTTTTAACCAATAGGCCGAAATCGGCAAAATCCCTTATAAATCAAAAGAATAGACCGAGATAGGGT
[37 nt withheld, positions 2869-2905]
AAAGAACGTGGACTCCAACGTCAAAGG
[49 nt withheld, positions 2933-2981]
T
[91 nt withheld, positions 2983-3073]
G
[124 nt withheld, positions 3075-3198]
CCCATTCGCCATTCAGGCTGCGCAACTGTTGGGAAGGGCGATCGGTGCGGGCCTCTTCGCTATTACGCCA
GTCGACCATAGCCAATTCAATATGGCGTATATGGACTCATGCCAATTCAATATGGTGGATCTGGACCTGT
GCCAATTCAATATGGCGTATATGGACTCGTGCCAATTCAATATGGTGGATCTGGACCCCAGCCAATTCAA
TATGGCGGACTTGGCACCATGCCAATTCAATATGGCGGACTTGGCACTGTGCCAACTGGGGAGGGGTCTA
CTTGGCACGGTGCCAAGTTTGAGGAGGGGTCTTGGCCCTGTGCCAAGTCCGCCATATTGAATTGGCATGG
TGCCAATAATGGCGGCCATATTGGCTATATGCCAGGATCAATATATAGGCAATATCCAATATGGCCCTAT
GCCAATATGGCTATTGGCCAGGTTCAATACTATGTATTGGCCCTATGCCATATAGTATTCCATATATGGG
TTTTCCTATTGACGTAGATAGCCCCTCCCAATGGGCGGTCCCATATACCATATATGGGGCTTCCTAATAC
CGCCCATAGCCACTCCCCCATTGACGTCAATGGTCTCTATATATGGTCTTTCCTATTGACGTCATATGGG
CGGTCCTATTGACGTATATGGCGCCTCCCCCATTGACGTCAATTACGGTAAATGGCCCGCCTGGCTCAAT
GCCCATTGACGTCAATAGGACCACCCACCATTGACGTCAATGGGATGGCTCATTGCCCATTCATATCCGT
TCTCACGCCCCCTATTGACGTCAATGACGGTAAATGGCCCACTTGGCAGTACATCAATATCTATTAATAG
TAACTTGGCAAGTACATTACTATTGGAAGTACGCCAGGGTACATTGGCAGTACTCCCATTGACGTCAATG
GCGGTAAATGGCCCGCGATGGCTGCCAAGTACATCCCCATTGACGTCAATGGGGAGGGGCAATGACGCAA
ATGGGCGTTCCATTGACGTAAATGGGCGGTAGGCGTGCCTAATGGGAGGTCTATATAAGCAATGCTCGTT
TAGGGAAC
