>Addgene plasmid #31566 | pSYC-181 | addgene partial sequence | sequence record 36245 | SP6 5'-ATTTAGGTGACACTATAG-3'
TCTTTGNGGACCATCGATTGTCAGATATCTGGCGCGCCTACCATGGGGCCCGGCCGGCCTAAGATCACCG
GTCCCGGGCTTAAGGAGCTCGCATGCGGAAGCGGAGCTACTAACTTCAGCCTGCTGAAGCAGGCTGGAGA
CGTGGAGGAGAACCCTGGACCTAGATCTGGAATTCAAGGCCTCTCGAGCCTCTAGATAGCTAGCCTCCCT
ATAGTGAGTCGTATTACGTAGATCCAGACATGATAAGATACATTGATGAGTTTGGACAAACCACAACTAG
AATGCAGTGAAAAAAATGCTTTATTTGTGAAATTTGTGATGCTATTGCTTTATTTGTAACCATTATAAGC
TGCAATAAACAAGTTAACAACAACAATTGCATTCATTTTATGTTTCAGGTTCAGGGGGAGGTGTGGGAGG
TTTTTTAATTCGCGGCCGCGGCGCCAATGCATTGGGCCCGGTACCCAGCTTTTGTTCCCTTTAGTGAGGG
TTAATTGCGCGCTTGGCGTAATCATGGTCATAGCTGTTTCCTGTGTGAAATTGTTATCCGCTCACAATTC
CACACAACATACGAGCCGGGAGCATAAAGTGTAAAGCCTGGGGTGCCTAATGAGTGAGCTAACTCACATT
AATTGCGTTGCGCTCACTGCCCGCTTTCCAGTCGGGAAACCTGTCGTGCCAGCTGCATTAATGAATCGGC
CAACGCGCGGGGAGAGGCGGTTTGCGTATTGGGCGCTCTTCCGCTTCCTCGCTCACTGACTCGCTGCGCT
CGGTCGTTCGGCTGCGGCGAGCGGTATCAGCTCACTCAAAGGCGGTAATACGGTTATCCACAGAATCAGG
GGATAACGCAGGAAAGAACATGTGAGCAAAAGGCCAGCAAAAGGCCAGGAACCGTAAAAAGNCCGCGTTG
CTGGCGTTTTTCCATAGGCTCGCCC
